Addgene plasmid #158927: JGI_018115
Purpose: Hydrocarbon Structures for Fuels and Chemicals
Depositing lab: Joint Genome Institute.
Backbone
  Vector backbone: pET28b
  Vector type: Synthetic Biology
Growth in bacteria
  Bacterial resistance: Kanamycin, 50 μg/mL
  Growth temperature: 37°C
  Growth strain: Top10
  Copy number: High Copy
Gene/Insert
  Gene/Insert name: WP_115933252_1 (alt name: Batch220B_p061)
  Species: Synthetic
  Cloning method: Gibson Cloning
Terms and licenses: Academic/Nonprofit Terms; Industry Terms: Not Available to Industry
Depositor comments: pET28b_NdeIXhoI vector with WP_115933252_1 insert, JGI ICE Registry: https://registry.jgi.doe.gov/entry/18115
How to cite: JGI_018115 was a gift from Joint Genome Institute (Addgene plasmid # 158927 ; http://n2t.net/addgene:158927 ; RRID:Addgene_158927)
