[The description below was written by a language model from this plasmid's Addgene catalogue record and pLannotate feature annotations shown in this document.]
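Description:
JGI_018115 is a bacterial expression plasmid built on the pET28b backbone, carrying a synthetic open reading frame designated WP_115933252_1 that was inserted by Gibson assembly into the NdeI/XhoI-opened vector. The record gives only this accession-style name for the insert and does not state the protein's function or source organism. The deposit is listed under the general purpose "Hydrocarbon Structures for Fuels and Chemicals", which suggests it belongs to a larger batch of synthesized candidate genes for hydrocarbon or biofuel-related work. The sequenced plasmid is 6,315 nt. The automated annotation leaves a gap of roughly 1 kb between the N-terminal tag region and the downstream His sequence, and this gap is where the insert presumably lies.

Expression follows the standard pET arrangement. A T7 promoter with an adjacent lac operator and the T7 gene 10 ribosome binding site drives transcription, which ends at the T7 terminator. The plasmid-borne lacI gene supplies repressor, so expression is IPTG-inducible in hosts that provide T7 RNA polymerase. Upstream of the insert the annotation finds a His-tag fragment (labelled as part of a composite tag) followed by a thrombin cleavage site, consistent with the removable N-terminal His tag of pET28. A second His-tag sequence lies downstream, but the record does not show whether it is translated in frame with the insert. The short "SET1", TcR and AmpR promoter fragments appear to be backbone remnants picked up by the annotation tool rather than functional elements.

The plasmid is propagated in E. coli under kanamycin selection (aph(3')-Ia). It replicates from a pBR322-type origin accompanied by rop and bom, although the catalogue lists it as high copy. An f1 origin is also present for single-stranded DNA production.
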