Features (pLannotate 1.2.2; 20 found; start..end, strand, type, name):
      1..19      +  promoter       T7 promoter: promoter for bacteriophage T7 RNA polymerase
     20..44      +  protein_bind   lac operator: The lac repressor binds to the lac operator to inhibit transcription in E. coli. This inhibition can be relieved by adding lactose or isopropyl-β-D-thiogalactopyranoside (IPTG). lac repressor encoded by lacI
     59..81      +  RBS            RBS: efficient ribosome binding site from bacteriophage T7 gene 10 (Olins and Rangwala, 1989)
    100..116     +  CDS            capTEV™ (fragment): composite tag for in vivo biotinylation, TEV protease cleavage, and 6xHis tagging
    127..144     +  CDS            thrombin site: thrombin recognition and cleavage site
   1180..1197    +  CDS            9xHis (fragment): 9xHis affinity tag
   1207..1256    +  CDS            SET1 (fragment): solubility-enhancement tag derived from T7 phage gene 10B
   1264..1311    +  terminator     T7 terminator: transcription terminator for bacteriophage T7 RNA polymerase
   1348..1776    +  rep_origin     f1 ori (sequence partly withheld): f1 bacteriophage origin of replication; arrow indicates direction of (+) strand synthesis
   1829..1886    +  promoter       AmpR promoter (fragment): bla
   1895..2710    -  CDS            KanR: aminoglycoside phosphotransferase; aph(3')-Ia; confers resistance to kanamycin in bacteria or G418 (Geneticin®) in eukaryotes
   2832..3420    +  rep_origin     ori: high-copy-number ColE1/pMB1/pBR322/pUC origin of replication
   3606..3745    -  misc_feature   bom: basis of mobility region from pBR322
   3847..4038    -  CDS            rop: Rop protein, which maintains plasmids at low copy number; rop
   4055..4435    +  CDS            YPB1_ECOLX: Protein predicted: Swiss-Prot protein existence level 4. From Escherichia coli.
   4507..4798    -  CDS            TcR (fragment): tetracycline efflux protein; tet; confers resistance to tetracycline
   4813..4834    -  protein_bind   CAP binding site: CAP binding activates transcription in the presence of cAMP. E. coli catabolite activator protein
   4847..5929    -  CDS            lacI: lac repressor; lacI; The lac repressor binds to the lac operator to inhibit transcription in E. coli. This inhibition can be relieved by adding lactose or isopropyl-β-D-thiogalactopyranoside (IPTG).
   5930..6007    -  promoter       lacI promoter: lacI
   6015..6294    -  CDS            TcR (fragment): tetracycline efflux protein; tet; confers resistance to tetracycline
>Addgene plasmid #158927 | JGI_018115 | addgene full sequence | sequence record 316875 | Addgene NGS Result
TAATACGACTCACTATAGGGGAATTGTGAGCGGATAACAATTCCCCTCTAGAAATAATTTTGTTTAACTT
TAAGAAGGAGATATACCATGGGCAGCAGCCATCATCATCATCATCACAGCAGCGGCCTGGTGCCGCGCGG
CAGCCATATGGTGCAGGGCAATGCAACTTTCCGGCATTCCAATGCAAGTTTATTGAGCGTAACTGAAGTC
CTGGCCCCCGTTACTGTTACGAGCGCACAGCTGGATGAAGAATTAGCCGATGTCCTTAAAGGATTACGCC
TTCCGAAAGGTCTTCTGCCGCGTGTCGCTGGTGTGAATGCACGGCGGAACTGGGAGCATCCAGGGCACTT
TCAGTTAGGCGCTGCCGAAGCTGGCCGTCAGGCGTTGGAAAAAGCAGGTGTGCGGCCTGATCAGATTGGA
TTAATGGTCAATACATCCGTTACCCGAGAAACTCTGGAGCCGAGTGTAGCCGTCAGAATTCACCATGAGA
TGGGCCTCCCGACAAGCGCGACGAATTTTGACATTACCAATGCATGTCTGGGGTTTGTCAACGGTATTAC
GCTCGCAGCCTCTATGATTGATAGCGGCCAGGTAGATTATGCCGTTGTTGTAGCGGGTGAAGATTCTGTG
AAGGTCCAGCAGGCAACGTTGGAGAATTTAAAACAAGATGGGGTCGATCGCACAAATTTCATGGAACAAT
TTGCGTCACTGACCCTGGGCTCCGGTGCCGCTGCAGCTATAATCGGGAGGACGGATCAACATCCGGAAGG
TCACCGGATAGTTCGCGGCATTACACGTGCTGGTACCGATCATCACGATCTGTGTGTAGGCGACCATAAG
GGAATGTTTACCGACTCTACAGCTTTGTTGAAAGATGGATTGGAGCTTGTGATGGACGCCTGGAATGATG
TCCCCGCAGATTGGGGATGGGCAACGATGGATCGCTATGTAACTCATCAAGTAAGCCGCCTGCATACCGA
TAGCATTACCGAGGCTACCGGCTTGGATCCATCGTTATTTCCGGTAACATTCCCTGAATTGGGCAATGTT
GGTCCTGCATCTTTACCTATAACTCTTGCCAGAGAGGTAGACCAGCTGAGTGCTGGGGATAAGGTGTTGT
GCATGGGTGTGGGGAGCGGACTTAATACAGCAATGCTAGAAATTGCCTGGTAACTCGAGCACCACCACCA
CCACCACTGAGATCCGGCTGCTAACAAAGCCCGAAAGGAAGCTGAGTTGGCTGCTGCCACCGCTGAGCAA
TAACTAGCATAACCCCTTGGGGCCTCTAAACGGGTCTTGAGGGGTTTTTTGCTGAAAGGAGGAACTATAT
CCGGATTGGCGAATGGG
[124 nt withheld, positions 1348-1471]
C
[91 nt withheld, positions 1473-1563]
A
[49 nt withheld, positions 1565-1613]
CCTTTGACGTTGGAGTCCACGTTCTTT
[37 nt withheld, positions 1641-1677]
ACCCTATCTCGGTCTATTCTTTTGATTTATAAGGGATTTTGCCGATTTCGGCCTATTGGTTAAAAAATGA
GCTGATTTAACAAAAATTTAACGCGAATTTTAACAAAATATTAACGCTTACAATTTAGGTGGCACTTTTC
GGGGAAATGTGCGCGGAACCCCTATTTGTTTATTTTTCTAAATACATTCAAATATGTATCCGCTCATGAA
TTAATTCTTAGAAAAACTCATCGAGCATCAAATGAAACTGCAATTTATTCATATCAGGATTATCAATACC
ATATTTTTGAAAAAGCCGTTTCTGTAATGAAGGAGAAAACTCACCGAGGCAGTTCCATAGGATGGCAAGA
TCCTGGTATCGGTCTGCGATTCCGACTCGTCCAACATCAATACAACCTATTAATTTCCCCTCGTCAAAAA
TAAGGTTATCAAGTGAGAAATCACCATGAGTGACGACTGAATCCGGTGAGAATGGCAAAAGTTTATGCAT
TTCTTTCCAGACTTGTTCAACAGGCCAGCCATTACGCTCGTCATCAAAATCACTCGCATCAACCAAACCG
TTATTCATTCGTGATTGCGCCTGAGCGAGACGAAATACGCGATCGCTGTTAAAAGGACAATTACAAACAG
GAATCGAATGCAACCGGCGCAGGAACACTGCCAGCGCATCAACAATATTTTCACCTGAATCAGGATATTC
TTCTAATACCTGGAATGCTGTTTTCCCGGGGATCGCAGTGGTGAGTAACCATGCATCATCAGGAGTACGG
ATAAAATGCTTGATGGTCGGAAGAGGCATAAATTCCGTCAGCCAGTTTAGTCTGACCATCTCATCTGTAA
CATCATTGGCAACGCTACCTTTGCCATGTTTCAGAAACAACTCTGGCGCATCGGGCTTCCCATACAATCG
ATAGATTGTCGCACCTGATTGCCCGACATTATCGCGAGCCCATTTATACCCATATAAATCAGCATCCATG
TTGGAATTTAATCGCGGCCTAGAGCAAGACGTTTCCCGTTGAATATGGCTCATAACACCCCTTGTATTAC
TGTTTATGTAAGCAGACAGTTTTATTGTTCATGACCAAAATCCCTTAACGTGAGTTTTCGTTCCACTGAG
CGTCAGACCCCGTAGAAAAGATCAAAGGATCTTCTTGAGATCCTTTTTTTCTGCGCGTAATCTGCTGCTT
GCAAACAAAAAAACCACCGCTACCAGCGGTGGTTTGTTTGCCGGATCAAGAGCTACCAACTCTTTTTCCG
AAGGTAACTGGCTTCAGCAGAGCGCAGATACCAAATACTGTCCTTCTAGTGTAGCCGTAGTTAGGCCACC
ACTTCAAGAACTCTGTAGCACCGCCTACATACCTCGCTCTGCTAATCCTGTTACCAGTGGCTGCTGCCAG
TGGCGATAAGTCGTGTCTTACCGGGTTGGACTCAAGACGATAGTTACCGGATAAGGCGCAGCGGTCGGGC
TGAACGGGGGGTTCGTGCACACAGCCCAGCTTGGAGCGAACGACCTACACCGAACTGAGATACCTACAGC
GTGAGCTATGAGAAAGCGCCACGCTTCCCGAAGGGAGAAAGGCGGACAGGTATCCGGTAAGCGGCAGGGT
CGGAACAGGAGAGCGCACGAGGGAGCTTCCAGGGGGAAACGCCTGGTATCTTTATAGTCCTGTCGGGTTT
CGCCACCTCTGACTTGAGCGTCGATTTTTGTGATGCTCGTCAGGGGGGCGGAGCCTATGGAAAAACGCCA
GCAACGCGGCCTTTTTACGGTTCCTGGCCTTTTGCTGGCCTTTTGCTCACATGTTCTTTCCTGCGTTATC
CCCTGATTCTGTGGATAACCGTATTACCGCCTTTGAGTGAGCTGATACCGCTCGCCGCAGCCGAACGACC
GAGCGCAGCGAGTCAGTGAGCGAGGAAGCGGAAGAGCGCCTGATGCGGTATTTTCTCCTTACGCATCTGT
GCGGTATTTCACACCGCAATGGTGCACTCTCAGTACAATCTGCTCTGATGCCGCATAGTTAAGCCAGTAT
ACACTCCGCTATCGCTACGTGACTGGGTCATGGCTGCGCCCCGACACCCGCCAACACCCGCTGACGCGCC
CTGACGGGCTTGTCTGCTCCCGGCATCCGCTTACAGACAAGCTGTGACCGTCTCCGGGAGCTGCATGTGT
CAGAGGTTTTCACCGTCATCACCGAAACGCGCGAGGCAGCTGCGGTAAAGCTCATCAGCGTGGTCGTGAA
GCGATTCACAGATGTCTGCCTGTTCATCCGCGTCCAGCTCGTTGAGTTTCTCCAGAAGCGTTAATGTCTG
GCTTCTGATAAAGCGGGCCATGTTAAGGGCGGTTTTTTCCTGTTTGGTCACTGATGCCTCCGTGTAAGGG
GGATTTCTGTTCATGGGGGTAATGATACCGATGAAACGAGAGAGGATGCTCACGATACGGGTTACTGATG
ATGAACATGCCCGGTTACTGGAACGTTGTGAGGGTAAACAACTGGCGGTATGGATGCGGCGGGACCAGAG
AAAAATCACTCAGGGTCAATGCCAGCGCTTCGTTAATACAGATGTAGGTGTTCCACAGGGTAGCCAGCAG
CATCCTGCGATGCAGATCCGGAACATAATGGTGCAGGGCGCTGACTTCCGCGTTTCCAGACTTTACGAAA
CACGGAAACCGAAGACCATTCATGTTGTTGCTCAGGTCGCAGACGTTTTGCAGCAGCAGTCGCTTCACGT
TCGCTCGCGTATCGGTGATTCATTCTGCTAACCAGTAAGGCAACCCCGCCAGCCTAGCCGGGTCCTCAAC
GACAGGAGCACGATCATGCGCACCCGTGGGGCCGCCATGCCGGCGATAATGGCCTGCTTCTCGCCGAAAC
GTTTGGTGGCGGGACCAGTGACGAAGGCTTGAGCGAGGGCGTGCAAGATTCCGAATACCGCAAGCGACAG
GCCGATCATCGTCGCGCTCCAGCGAAAGCGGTCCTCGCCGAAAATGACCCAGAGCGCTGCCGGCACCTGT
CCTACGAGTTGCATGATAAAGAAGACAGTCATAAGTGCGGCGACGATAGTCATGCCCCGCGCCCACCGGA
AGGAGCTGACTGGGTTGAAGGCTCTCAAGGGCATCGGTCGAGATCCCGGTGCCTAATGAGTGAGCTAACT
TACATTAATTGCGTTGCGCTCACTGCCCGCTTTCCAGTCGGGAAACCTGTCGTGCCAGCTGCATTAATGA
ATCGGCCAACGCGCGGGGAGAGGCGGTTTGCGTATTGGGCGCCAGGGTGGTTTTTCTTTTCACCAGTGAG
ACGGGCAACAGCTGATTGCCCTTCACCGCCTGGCCCTGAGAGAGTTGCAGCAAGCGGTCCACGCTGGTTT
GCCCCAGCAGGCGAAAATCCTGTTTGATGGTGGTTAACGGCGGGATATAACATGAGCTGTCTTCGGTATC
GTCGTATCCCACTACCGAGATATCCGCACCAACGCGCAGCCCGGACTCGGTAATGGCGCGCATTGCGCCC
AGCGCCATCTGATCGTTGGCAACCAGCATCGCAGTGGGAACGATGCCCTCATTCAGCATTTGCATGGTTT
GTTGAAAACCGGACATGGCACTCCAGTCGCCTTCCCGTTCCGCTATCGGCTGAATTTGATTGCGAGTGAG
ATATTTATGCCAGCCAGCCAGACGCAGACGCGCCGAGACAGAACTTAATGGGCCCGCTAACAGCGCGATT
TGCTGGTGACCCAATGCGACCAGATGCTCCACGCCCAGTCGCGTACCGTCTTCATGGGAGAAAATAATAC
TGTTGATGGGTGTCTGGTCAGAGACATCAAGAAATAACGCCGGAACATTAGTGCAGGCAGCTTCCACAGC
AATGGCATCCTGGTCATCCAGCGGATAGTTAATGATCAGCCCACTGACGCGTTGCGCGAGAAGATTGTGC
ACCGCCGCTTTACAGGCTTCGACGCCGCTTCGTTCTACCATCGACACCACCACGCTGGCACCCAGTTGAT
CGGCGCGAGATTTAATCGCCGCGACAATTTGCGACGGCGCGTGCAGGGCCAGACTGGAGGTGGCAACGCC
AATCAGCAACGACTGTTTGCCCGCCAGTTGTTGTGCCACGCGGTTGGGAATGTAATTCAGCTCCGCCATC
GCCGCTTCCACTTTTTCCCGCGTTTTCGCAGAAACGTGGCTGGCCTGGTTCACCACGCGGGAAACGGTCT
GATAAGAGACACCGGCATACTCTGCGACATCGTATAACGTTACTGGTTTCACATTCACCACCCTGAATTG
ACTCTCTTCCGGGCGCTATCATGCCATACCGCGAAAGGTTTTGCGCCATTCGATGGTGTCCGGGATCTCG
ACGCTCTCCCTTATGCGACTCCTGCATTAGGAAGCAGCCCAGTAGTAGGTTGAGGCCGTTGAGCACCGCC
GCCGCAAGGAATGGTGCATGCAAGGAGATGGCGCCCAACAGTCCCCCGGCCACGGGGCCTGCCACCATAC
CCACGCCGAAACAAGCGCTCATGAGCCCGAAGTGGCGAGCCCGATCTTCCCCATCGGTGATGTCGGCGAT
ATAGGCGCCAGCAACCGCACCTGTGGCGCCGGTGATGCCGGCCACGATGCGTCCGGCGTAGAGGATCGAG
ATCTCGATCCCGCGAAAT
