>Addgene plasmid #158927 | JGI_018115 | depositor partial sequence | sequence record 306637 | gene insert with vector overlaps
CACAGCAGCGGCCTGGTGCCGCGCGGCAGCCATATGGTGCAGGGCAATGCAACTTTCCGGCATTCCAATG
CAAGTTTATTGAGCGTAACTGAAGTCCTGGCCCCCGTTACTGTTACGAGCGCACAGCTGGATGAAGAATT
AGCCGATGTCCTTAAAGGATTACGCCTTCCGAAAGGTCTTCTGCCGCGTGTCGCTGGTGTGAATGCACGG
CGGAACTGGGAGCATCCAGGGCACTTTCAGTTAGGCGCTGCCGAAGCTGGCCGTCAGGCGTTGGAAAAAG
CAGGTGTGCGGCCTGATCAGATTGGATTAATGGTCAATACATCCGTTACCCGAGAAACTCTGGAGCCGAG
TGTAGCCGTCAGAATTCACCATGAGATGGGCCTCCCGACAAGCGCGACGAATTTTGACATTACCAATGCA
TGTCTGGGGTTTGTCAACGGTATTACGCTCGCAGCCTCTATGATTGATAGCGGCCAGGTAGATTATGCCG
TTGTTGTAGCGGGTGAAGATTCTGTGAAGGTCCAGCAGGCAACGTTGGAGAATTTAAAACAAGATGGGGT
CGATCGCACAAATTTCATGGAACAATTTGCGTCACTGACCCTGGGCTCCGGTGCCGCTGCAGCTATAATC
GGGAGGACGGATCAACATCCGGAAGGTCACCGGATAGTTCGCGGCATTACACGTGCTGGTACCGATCATC
ACGATCTGTGTGTAGGCGACCATAAGGGAATGTTTACCGACTCTACAGCTTTGTTGAAAGATGGATTGGA
GCTTGTGATGGACGCCTGGAATGATGTCCCCGCAGATTGGGGATGGGCAACGATGGATCGCTATGTAACT
CATCAAGTAAGCCGCCTGCATACCGATAGCATTACCGAGGCTACCGGCTTGGATCCATCGTTATTTCCGG
TAACATTCCCTGAATTGGGCAATGTTGGTCCTGCATCTTTACCTATAACTCTTGCCAGAGAGGTAGACCA
GCTGAGTGCTGGGGATAAGGTGTTGTGCATGGGTGTGGGGAGCGGACTTAATACAGCAATGCTAGAAATT
GCCTGGTAACTCGAGCACCACCACCACCACCACTGAGATCCG
